Addgene plasmid #167340: pCDH_blast_MCS_Nard_GFP_LAMIN
Purpose: Expresses GFP fused to lamin A (LA) in mammalian cells
Depositing lab: Tom Misteli. Depositing organization: National Cancer Institute (NCI). Publication: Self-assembly of multi-component mitochondrial nucleoids via phase separation. Feric M, Demarest TG, Tian J, Croteau DL, Bohr VA, Misteli T. EMBO J. 2021 Mar 15;40(6):e107165. doi: 10.15252/embj.2020107165. Epub 2021 Feb 23. PubMed 33619770.
Backbone
  Vector backbone: pCDH_blast_NCS_Nard
  Backbone size w/o insert (bp): 7208
  Total vector size (bp): 9973
  Vector type: Mammalian Expression, Lentiviral
  Selectable markers: Blasticidin
Growth in bacteria
  Bacterial resistance: Ampicillin, 100 μg/mL
  Growth temperature: 37°C
  Growth strain: NEB Stable
  Copy number: High Copy
Gene/Insert
  Gene/Insert name: Lamin A (alt name: LMNA)
  Species: H. sapiens (human)
  GenBank ID: NM_170707.4
  Entrez Gene: LMNA (a.k.a. CDCD1, CDDC, CMD1A, CMT2B1, EMD2, FPL, FPLD, FPLD2, HGPS, IDC, LDP1, LFP, LGMD1B, LMN1, LMNC, LMNL1, MADA, PRO1)
  Promoter: CMV
  Tag / fusion protein: GFP (N terminal on insert)
  Cloning method: Restriction Enzyme; 5′ cloning site BamHI (not destroyed); 3′ cloning site EcoRi (not destroyed)
  Sequencing primers: 5′ AAATGTCGTAACAACTCCGC; 3′ TCTCTAGGCACCCGTTCAAT
Resource information
  A portion of this plasmid was derived from a plasmid made by: Nard Kubben
Terms and licenses: Academic/Nonprofit Terms; Industry Terms: Not Available to Industry
Depositor comments: Please visit https://www.biorxiv.org/content/10.1101/822858v4 for BioRxiv preprint
How to cite: pCDH_blast_MCS_Nard_GFP_LAMIN was a gift from Tom Misteli (Addgene plasmid # 167340 ; http://n2t.net/addgene:167340 ; RRID:Addgene_167340)
