[The description below was written by a language model from this plasmid's Addgene catalogue record and pLannotate feature annotations shown in this document.]
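Description:
pCDH_blast_MCS_Nard_GFP_LAMIN is a third-generation-style HIV-1 lentiviral transfer plasmid built on a pCDH-derived backbone for expressing a GFP–lamin A fusion in mammalian cells. In bacteria it is maintained through a high-copy ColE1/pUC-type origin and selected with ampicillin via the β-lactamase gene. The catalogue lists a total size of about 9.97 kb, while the sequenced record is 10,009 nt. An RSV promoter fused to a truncated 5' LTR drives production of the viral genomic RNA in packaging cells. This is followed by the Ψ packaging signal with a short gag fragment, the Rev response element for Rev-dependent nuclear export, and the cPPT/CTS, which aids nuclear import of the reverse-transcribed genome. A truncated 3' LTR, followed by an SV40 polyadenylation signal and SV40 origin, closes the viral unit.

Between the LTRs sit two expression cassettes. In the first, a CMV promoter with a partial enhancer drives EGFP joined through a short multiple-cloning-site remnant to the human LMNA coding sequence (lamin A), placing the fluorescent tag at the N terminus; the insert was cloned between BamHI and EcoRI sites that remain intact. In the second, an EF-1α core promoter combined with an HTLV-1 LTR segment expresses blasticidin S deaminase, allowing blasticidin selection of transduced or transfected cells. A WPRE downstream of both cassettes enhances transcript stability and expression. The construct can be used for direct transfection or packaged into lentivirus to generate stable lines with a fluorescently labelled nuclear lamina. It was deposited in connection with a study of phase separation in mitochondrial nucleoid assembly, although the record does not state the specific role it played in that work.
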