Features (pLannotate 1.2.2; 30 found; start..end, strand, type, name):
      1..227     +  promoter       RSV promoter: Rous sarcoma virus enhancer/promoter
    228..408     +  LTR            5' LTR (truncated): truncated 5' long terminal repeat (LTR) from HIV-1
    455..580     +  misc_feature   HIV-1 Ψ: packaging signal of human immunodeficiency virus type 1
    564..902     +  CDS            HIV-1 gag (fragment): gag protein from human immunodeficiency virus 1; gag
   1073..1306    +  misc_feature   RRE: The Rev response element (RRE) of HIV-1 allows for Rev-dependent mRNA export from the nucleus to the cytoplasm.
   1683..1783    +  CDS            Rev (fragment): human immunodeficiency virus 1 (HIV-1) Rev protein; rev; enhances nuclear export of unspliced and incompletely spliced viral mRNAs
   1802..1918    +  misc_feature   cPPT/CTS: central polypurine tract and central termination sequence of HIV-1
   1931..2007    +  enhancer       CMV enhancer (fragment): human cytomegalovirus immediate early enhancer
   2008..2211    +  promoter       CMV promoter: human cytomegalovirus (CMV) immediate early promoter
   2321..3037    +  CDS            EGFP: EGFP is a basic (constitutively fluorescent) green fluorescent protein published in 1996, derived from Aequorea victoria. It is reported to be a rapidly-maturing weak dimer with moderate acid sensitivity.
   3038..3056    +  misc_feature   MCS (fragment): multiple cloning site
   3083..5071    +  CDS            LMNA: LMNA_HUMAN - Also known as LMN1. Experimental evidence at protein level: Swiss-Prot protein existence level 1. Prelamin-A/C can accelerate smooth muscle cell senescence. It acts to disrupt mitosis and induce DNA damage in vascular smooth muscle cells (VSMCs), leading to mitotic failure, genomic instability, and premature senescence. From Homo sapiens (Human).
   5137..5348    +  promoter       EF-1α core promoter: core promoter for human elongation factor EF-1α
   5361..5629    +  LTR            5' LTR (truncated): truncated 5' long terminal repeat (LTR) from human T-cell leukemia virus (HTLV) type 1
   5661..6059    +  CDS            BSD: blasticidin S deaminase; Aspergillus terreus BSD; confers resistance to blasticidin
   6083..6671    +  misc_feature   WPRE: woodchuck hepatitis virus posttranscriptional regulatory element
   6666..6773    +  CDS            nef (fragment): NEF_SIVS4 - Experimental evidence at protein level: Swiss-Prot protein existence level 1. Interferes with TCR signaling from the cell membrane. Interacts with CD247/TCRZ (TCR zeta chain) and exert potent down- regulation of cell surface TCR/CD3 complexes. From Simian immunodeficiency virus (isolate F236/smH4) (SIV-sm) (Simian immunodeficiency virus sooty mangabey monkey).
   6798..6978    +  LTR            5' LTR (truncated): truncated 5' long terminal repeat (LTR) from HIV-1
   7050..7171    +  polyA_signal   SV40 poly(A) signal: SV40 polyadenylation signal
   7211..7346    +  rep_origin     SV40 ori: SV40 origin of replication
   7403..7419    -  protein_bind   lac operator: The lac repressor binds to the lac operator to inhibit transcription in E. coli. This inhibition can be relieved by adding lactose or isopropyl-β-D-thiogalactopyranoside (IPTG). lac repressor encoded by lacI
   7427..7457    -  promoter       lac promoter: promoter for the E. coli lac operon
   7472..7493    -  protein_bind   CAP binding site: CAP binding activates transcription in the presence of cAMP. E. coli catabolite activator protein
   7506..7598    -  CDS            lacI (fragment): lac repressor; lacI; The lac repressor binds to the lac operator to inhibit transcription in E. coli. This inhibition can be relieved by adding lactose or isopropyl-β-D-thiogalactopyranoside (IPTG).
   7781..8369    -  rep_origin     ori: high-copy-number ColE1/pMB1/pBR322/pUC origin of replication
   8540..9400    -  CDS            AmpR: β-lactamase; bla; confers resistance to ampicillin, carbenicillin, and related antibiotics
   9401..9505    -  promoter       AmpR promoter: bla
   9600..9635    +  CDS            rop (fragment): Rop protein, which maintains plasmids at low copy number; rop
   9737..9836    +  misc_feature   bom (fragment): basis of mobility region from pBR322
   9842..9996    -  CDS            lacZα (fragment): LacZα fragment of β-galactosidase; lacZ fragment
>Addgene plasmid #167340 | pCDH_blast_MCS_Nard_GFP_LAMIN | addgene full sequence | sequence record 330360 | Addgene NGS Result
TGTAGTCTTATGCAATACTCTTGTAGTCTTGCAACATGGTAACGATGAGTTAGCAACATGCCTTACAAGG
AGAGAAAAAGCACCGTGCATGCCGATTGGTGGAAGTAAGGTGGTACGATCGTGCCTTATTAGGAAGGCAA
CAGACGGGTCTGACATGGATTGGACGAACCACTGAATTGCCGCATTGCAGAGATATTGTATTTAAGTGCC
TAGCTCGATACATAAACGGGTCTCTCTGGTTAGACCAGATCTGAGCCTGGGAGCTCTCTGGCTAACTAGG
GAACCCACTGCTTAAGCCTCAATAAAGCTTGCCTTGAGTGCTTCAAGTAGTGTGTGCCCGTCTGTTGTGT
GACTCTGGTAACTAGAGATCCCTCAGACCCTTTTAGTCAGTGTGGAAAATCTCTAGCAGTGGCGCCCGAA
CAGGGACTTGAAAGCGAAAGGGAAACCAGAGGAGCTCTCTCGACGCAGGACTCGGCTTGCTGAAGCGCGC
ACGGCAAGAGGCGAGGGGCGGCGACTGGTGAGTACGCCAAAAATTTTGACTAGCGGAGGCTAGAAGGAGA
GAGATGGGTGCGAGAGCGTCAGTATTAAGCGGGGGAGAATTAGATCGCGATGGGAAAAAATTCGGTTAAG
GCCAGGGGGAAAGAAAAAATATAAATTAAAACATATAGTATGGGCAAGCAGGGAGCTAGAACGATTCGCA
GTTAATCCTGGCCTGTTAGAAACATCAGAAGGCTGTAGACAAATACTGGGACAGCTACAACCATCCCTTC
AGACAGGATCAGAAGAACTTAGATCATTATATAATACAGTAGCAACCCTCTATTGTGTGCATCAAAGGAT
AGAGATAAAAGACACCAAGGAAGCTTTAGACAAGATAGAGGAAGAGCAAAACAAAAGTAAGACCACCGCA
CAGCAAGCGGCCACTGATCTTCAGACCTGGAGGAGGAGATATGAGGGACAATTGGAGAAGTGAATTATAT
AAATATAAAGTAGTAAAAATTGAACCATTAGGAGTAGCACCCACCAAGGCAAAGAGAAGAGTGGTGCAGA
GAGAAAAAAGAGCAGTGGGAATAGGAGCTTTGTTCCTTGGGTTCTTGGGAGCAGCAGGAAGCACTATGGG
CGCAGCGTCAATGACGCTGACGGTACAGGCCAGACAATTATTGTCTGGTATAGTGCAGCAGCAGAACAAT
TTGCTGAGGGCTATTGAGGCGCAACAGCATCTGTTGCAACTCACAGTCTGGGGCATCAAGCAGCTCCAGG
CAAGAATCCTGGCTGTGGAAAGATACCTAAAGGATCAACAGCTCCTGGGGATTTGGGGTTGCTCTGGAAA
ACTCATTTGCACCACTGCTGTGCCTTGGAATGCTAGTTGGAGTAATAAATCTCTGGAACAGATTTGGAAT
CACACGACCTGGATGGAGTGGGACAGAGAAATTAACAATTACACAAGCTTAATACACTCCTTAATTGAAG
AATCGCAAAACCAGCAAGAAAAGAATGAACAAGAATTATTGGAATTAGATAAATGGGCAAGTTTGTGGAA
TTGGTTTAACATAACAAATTGGCTGTGGTATATAAAATTATTCATAATGATAGTAGGAGGCTTGGTAGGT
TTAAGAATAGTTTTTGCTGTACTTTCTATAGTGAATAGAGTTAGGCAGGGATATTCACCATTATCGTTTC
AGACCCACCTCCCAACCCCGAGGGGACCCGACAGGCCCGAAGGAATAGAAGAAGAAGGTGGAGAGAGAGA
CAGAGACAGATCCATTCGATTAGTGAACGGATCTCGACGGTATCGGTTAACTTTTAAAAGAAAAGGGGGG
ATTGGGGGGTACAGTGCAGGGGAAAGAATAGTAGACATAATAGCAACAGACATACAAACTAAAGAATTAC
AAAAACAAATTACAAAATTCAAAATTTTATCGATACTAGTATTATGCCCAGTACATGACCTTATGGGACT
TTCCTACTTGGCAGTACATCTACGTATTAGTCATCGCTATTACCATGGTGATGCGGTTTTGGCAGTACAT
CAATGGGCGTGGATAGCGGTTTGACTCACGGGGATTTCCAAGTCTCCACCCCATTGACGTCAATGGGAGT
TTGTTTTGGCACCAAAATCAACGGGACTTTCCAAAATGTCGTAACAACTCCGCCCCATTGACGCAAATGG
GCGGTAGGCGTGTACGGTGGGAGGTTTATATAAGCAGAGCTCGTTTAGTGAACCGTCAGATCGCCTGGAG
ACGCCATCCACGCTGTTTTGACCTCCATAGAAGATTCTAGAGCTAGCGAATTGGGATCCATTTAAATACC
GGTCGCCACCATGGTGAGCAAGGGCGAGGAGCTGTTCACCGGGGTGGTGCCCATCCTGGTCGAGCTGGAC
GGCGACGTAAACGGCCACAAGTTCAGCGTGTCCGGCGAGGGCGAGGGCGATGCCACCTACGGCAAGCTGA
CCCTGAAGTTCATCTGCACCACCGGCAAGCTGCCCGTGCCCTGGCCCACCCTCGTGACCACCCTGACCTA
CGGCGTGCAGTGCTTCAGCCGCTACCCCGACCACATGAAGCAGCACGACTTCTTCAAGTCCGCCATGCCC
GAAGGCTACGTCCAGGAGCGCACCATCTTCTTCAAGGACGACGGCAACTACAAGACCCGCGCCGAGGTGA
AGTTCGAGGGCGACACCCTGGTGAACCGCATCGAGCTGAAGGGCATCGACTTCAAGGAGGACGGCAACAT
CCTGGGGCACAAGCTGGAGTACAACTACAACAGCCACAACGTCTATATCATGGCCGACAAGCAGAAGAAC
GGCATCAAGGTGAACTTCAAGATCCGCCACAACATCGAGGACGGCAGCGTGCAGCTCGCCGACCACTACC
AGCAGAACACCCCCATCGGCGACGGCCCCGTGCTGCTGCCCGACAACCACTACCTGAGCACCCAGTCCGC
CCTGAGCAAAGACCCCAACGAGAAGCGCGATCACATGGTCCTGCTGGAGTTCGTGACCGCCGCCGGGATC
ACTCTCGGCATGGACGAGCTGTACAAGTCCGGACTCAGATCTCGAGATTTCGAAAAAGGCGCCGGGTCGA
CCGAGACCCCGTCCCAGCGGCGCGCCACCCGCAGCGGGGCGCAGGCCAGCTCCACTCCGCTGTCGCCCAC
CCGCATCACCCGGCTGCAGGAGAAGGAGGACCTGCAGGAGCTCAATGATCGCTTGGCGGTCTACATCGAC
CGTGTGCGCTCGCTGGAAACGGAGAACGCAGGGCTGCGCCTTCGCATCACCGAGTCTGAAGAGGTGGTCA
GCCGCGAGGTGTCCGGCATCAAGGCCGCCTACGAGGCCGAGCTCGGGGATGCCCGCAAGACCCTTGACTC
AGTAGCCAAGGAGCGCGCCCGCCTGCAGCTGGAGCTGAGCAAAGTGCGTGAGGAGTTTAAGGAGCTGAAA
GCGCGCAATACCAAGAAGGAGGGTGACCTGATAGCTGCTCAGGCTCGGCTGAAGGACCTGGAGGCTCTGC
TGAACTCCAAGGAGGCCGCACTGAGCACTGCTCTCAGTGAGAAGCGCACGCTGGAGGGCGAGCTGCATGA
TCTGCGGGGCCAGGTGGCCAAGCTTGAGGCAGCCCTAGGTGAGGCCAAGAAGCAACTTCAGGATGAGATG
CTGCGGCGGGTGGATGCTGAGAACAGGCTGCAGACCATGAAGGAGGAACTGGACTTCCAGAAGAACATCT
ACAGTGAGGAGCTGCGTGAGACCAAGCGCCGTCATGAGACCCGACTGGTGGAGATTGACAATGGGAAGCA
GCGTGAGTTTGAGAGCCGGCTGGCGGATGCGCTGCAGGAACTGCGGGCCCAGCATGAGGACCAGGTGGAG
CAGTATAAGAAGGAGCTGGAGAAGACTTATTCTGCCAAGCTGGACAATGCCAGGCAGTCTGCTGAGAGGA
ACAGCAACCTGGTGGGGGCTGCCCACGAGGAGCTGCAGCAGTCGCGCATCCGCATCGACAGCCTCTCTGC
CCAGCTCAGCCAGCTCCAGAAGCAGCTGGCAGCCAAGGAGGCGAAGCTTCGAGACCTGGAGGACTCACTG
GCCCGTGAGCGGGACACCAGCCGGCGGCTGCTGGCGGAAAAGGAGCGGGAGATGGCCGAGATGCGGGCAA
GGATGCAGCAGCAGCTGGACGAGTACCAGGAGCTTCTGGACATCAAGCTGGCCCTGGACATGGAGATCCA
CGCCTACCGCAAGCTCTTGGAGGGCGAGGAGGAGAGGCTACGCCTGTCCCCCAGCCCTACCTCGCAGCGC
AGCCGTGGCCGTGCTTCCTCTCACTCATCCCAGACACAGGGTGGGGGCAGCGTCACCAAAAAGCGCAAAC
TGGAGTCCACTGAGAGCCGCAGCAGCTTCTCACAGCACGCACGCACTAGCGGGCGCGTGGCCGTGGAGGA
GGTGGATGAGGAGGGCAAGTTTGTCCGGCTGCGCAACAAGTCCAATGAGGACCAGTCCATGGGCAATTGG
CAGATCAAGCGCCAGAATGGAGATGATCCCTTGCTGACTTACCGGTTCCCACCAAAGTTCACCCTGAAGG
CTGGGCAGGTGGTGACGATCTGGGCTGCAGGAGCTGGGGCCACCCACAGCCCCCCTACCGACCTGGTGTG
GAAGGCACAGAACACCTGGGGCTGCGGGAACAGCCTGCGTACGGCTCTCATCAACTCCACTGGGGAAGAA
GTGGCCATGCGCAAGCTGGTGCGCTCAGTGACTGTGGTTGAGGACGACGAGGATGAGGATGGAGATGACC
TGCTCCATCACCACCACGGCTCCCACTGCAGCAGCTCGGGGGACCCCGCTGAGTACAACCTGCGCTCGCG
CACCGTGCTGTGCGGGACCTGCGGGCAGCCTGCCGACAAGGCATCTGCCAGCGGCTCAGGAGCCCAGGTG
GGCGGACCCATCTCCTCTGGCTCTTCTGCCTCCAGTGTCACGGTCACTCGCAGCTACCGCAGTGTGGGGG
GCAGTGGGGGTGGCAGCTTCGGGGACAATCTGGTCACCCGCTCCTACCTCCTGGGCAACTCCAGCCCCCG
AACCCAGAGCCCCCAGAACTGCAGCATCATGTAATCTGTCTAGAAGAATTCACGCGTAACGAACAAGGAT
CTGCGATCGCTCCGGTGCCCGTCAGTGGGCAGAGCGCACATCGCCCACAGTCCCCGAGAAGTTGGGGGGA
GGGGTCGGCAATTGAACGGGTGCCTAGAGAAGGTGGCGCGGGGTAAACTGGGAAAGTGATGTCGTGTACT
GGCTCCGCCTTTTTCCCGAGGGTGGGGGAGAACCGTATATAAGTGCAGTAGTCGCCGTGAACGTTCTTTT
TCGCAACGGGTTTGCCGCCAGAACACAGCTGAAGCTTCGAGGGGCTCGCATCTCTCCTTCACGCGCCCGC
CGCCCTACCTGAGGCCGCCATCCACGCCGGTTGAGTCGCGTTCTGCCGCCTCCCGCCTGTGGTGCCTCCT
GAACTGCGTCCGCCGTCTAGGTAAGTTTAAAGCTCAGGTCGAGACCGGGCCTTTGTCCGGCGCTCCCTTG
GAGCCTACCTAGACTCAGCCGGCTCTCCACGCTTTGCCTGACCCTGCTTGCTCAACTCTACGTCTTTGTT
TCGTTTTCTGTTCTGCGCCGTTACAGATCCAAGCTGTGACCGGCGCCTACGCCCATGGGCATGGCCAAGC
CTTTGTCTCAAGAAGAATCCACCCTCATTGAAAGAGCAACGGCTACAATCAACAGCATCCCCATCTCTGA
AGACTACAGCGTCGCCAGCGCAGCTCTCTCTAGCGACGGCCGCATCTTCACTGGTGTCAATGTATATCAT
TTTACTGGGGGACCTTGTGCAGAACTCGTGGTGCTGGGCACTGCTGCTGCTGCGGCAGCTGGCAACCTGA
CTTGTATCGTCGCGATCGGAAATGAGAACAGGGGCATCTTGAGCCCCTGCGGACGGTGCCGACAGGTGCT
TCTCGATCTGCATCCTGGGATCAAAGCCATAGTGAAGGACAGTGATGGACAGCCGACGGCAGTTGGGATT
CGTGAATTGCTGCCCTCTGGTTATGTGTGGGAGGGCTAAGCACAATTCGAGCTCGCGTCGACAATCAACC
TCTGGATTACAAAATTTGTGAAAGATTGACTGGTATTCTTAACTATGTTGCTCCTTTTACGCTATGTGGA
TACGCTGCTTTAATGCCTTTGTATCATGCTATTGCTTCCCGTATGGCTTTCATTTTCTCCTCCTTGTATA
AATCCTGGTTGCTGTCTCTTTATGAGGAGTTGTGGCCCGTTGTCAGGCAACGTGGCGTGGTGTGCACTGT
GTTTGCTGACGCAACCCCCACTGGTTGGGGCATTGCCACCACCTGTCAGCTCCTTTCCGGGACTTTCGCT
TTCCCCCTCCCTATTGCCACGGCGGAACTCATCGCCGCCTGCCTTGCCCGCTGCTGGACAGGGGCTCGGC
TGTTGGGCACTGACAATTCCGTGGTGTTGTCGGGGAAATCATCGTCCTTTCCTTGGCTGCTCGCCTGTGT
TGCCACCTGGATTCTGCGCGGGACGTCCTTCTGCTACGTCCCTTCGGCCCTCAATCCAGCGGACCTTCCT
TCCCGCGGCCTGCTGCCGGCTCTGCGGCCTCTTCCGCGTCTTCGCCTTCGCCCTCAGACGAGTCGGATCT
CCCTTTGGGCCGCCTCCCCGCCTGGTACCTTTAAGACCAATGACTTACAAGGCAGCTGTAGATCTTAGCC
ACTTTTTAAAAGAAAAGGGGGGACTGGAAGGGCTAATTCACTCCCAACGAAGATAAGATCTGCTTTTTGC
TTGTACTGGGTCTCTCTGGTTAGACCAGATCTGAGCCTGGGAGCTCTCTGGCTAACTAGGGAACCCACTG
CTTAAGCCTCAATAAAGCTTGCCTTGAGTGCTTCAAGTAGTGTGTGCCCGTCTGTTGTGTGACTCTGGTA
ACTAGAGATCCCTCAGACCCTTTTAGTCAGTGTGGAAAATCTCTAGCAGTAGTAGTTCATGTCATCTTAT
TATTCAGTATTTATAACTTGCAAAGAAATGAATATCAGAGAGTGAGAGGAACTTGTTTATTGCAGCTTAT
AATGGTTACAAATAAAGCAATAGCATCACAAATTTCACAAATAAAGCATTTTTTTCACTGCATTCTAGTT
GTGGTTTGTCCAAACTCATCAATGTATCTTATCATGTCTGGCTCTAGCTATCCCGCCCCTAACTCCGCCC
ATCCCGCCCCTAACTCCGCCCAGTTCCGCCCATTCTCCGCCCCATGGCTGACTAATTTTTTTTATTTATG
CAGAGGCCGAGGCCGCCTCGGCCTCTGAGCTATTCCAGAAGTAGTGAGGAGGCTTTTTTGGAGGCCTAGA
CTTTTGCAGAGACCAAATTCGTAATCATGTCATAGCTGTTTCCTGTGTGAAATTGTTATCCGCTCACAAT
TCCACACAACATACGAGCCGGAAGCATAAAGTGTAAAGCCTGGGGTGCCTAATGAGTGAGCTAACTCACA
TTAATTGCGTTGCGCTCACTGCCCGCTTTCCAGTCGGGAAACCTGTCGTGCCAGCTGCATTAATGAATCG
GCCAACGCGCGGGGAGAGGCGGTTTGCGTATTGGGCGCTCTTCCGCTTCCTCGCTCACTGACTCGCTGCG
CTCGGTCGTTCGGCTGCGGCGAGCGGTATCAGCTCACTCAAAGGCGGTAATACGGTTATCCACAGAATCA
GGGGATAACGCAGGAAAGAACATGTGAGCAAAAGGCCAGCAAAAGGCCAGGAACCGTAAAAAGGCCGCGT
TGCTGGCGTTTTTCCATAGGCTCCGCCCCCCTGACGAGCATCACAAAAATCGACGCTCAAGTCAGAGGTG
GCGAAACCCGACAGGACTATAAAGATACCAGGCGTTTCCCCCTGGAAGCTCCCTCGTGCGCTCTCCTGTT
CCGACCCTGCCGCTTACCGGATACCTGTCCGCCTTTCTCCCTTCGGGAAGCGTGGCGCTTTCTCATAGCT
CACGCTGTAGGTATCTCAGTTCGGTGTAGGTCGTTCGCTCCAAGCTGGGCTGTGTGCACGAACCCCCCGT
TCAGCCCGACCGCTGCGCCTTATCCGGTAACTATCGTCTTGAGTCCAACCCGGTAAGACACGACTTATCG
CCACTGGCAGCAGCCACTGGTAACAGGATTAGCAGAGCGAGGTATGTAGGCGGTGCTACAGAGTTCTTGA
AGTGGTGGCCTAACTACGGCTACACTAGAAGAACAGTATTTGGTATCTGCGCTCTGCTGAAGCCAGTTAC
CTTCGGAAAAAGAGTTGGTAGCTCTTGATCCGGCAAACAAACCACCGCTGGTAGCGGTGGTTTTTTTGTT
TGCAAGCAGCAGATTACGCGCAGAAAAAAAGGATCTCAAGAAGATCCTTTGATCTTTTCTACGGGGTCTG
ACGCTCAGTGGAACGAAAACTCACGTTAAGGGATTTTGGTCATGAGATTATCAAAAAGGATCTTCACCTA
GATCCTTTTAAATTAAAAATGAAGTTTTAAATCAATCTAAAGTATATATGAGTAAACTTGGTCTGACAGT
TACCAATGCTTAATCAGTGAGGCACCTATCTCAGCGATCTGTCTATTTCGTTCATCCATAGTTGCCTGAC
TCCCCGTCGTGTAGATAACTACGATACGGGAGGGCTTACCATCTGGCCCCAGTGCTGCAATGATACCGCG
AGACCCACGCTCACCGGCTCCAGATTTATCAGCAATAAACCAGCCAGCCGGAAGGGCCGAGCGCAGAAGT
GGTCCTGCAACTTTATCCGCCTCCATCCAGTCTATTAATTGTTGCCGGGAAGCTAGAGTAAGTAGTTCGC
CAGTTAATAGTTTGCGCAACGTTGTTGCCATTGCTACAGGCATCGTGGTGTCACGCTCGTCGTTTGGTAT
GGCTTCATTCAGCTCCGGTTCCCAACGATCAAGGCGAGTTACATGATCCCCCATGTTGTGCAAAAAAGCG
GTTAGCTCCTTCGGTCCTCCGATCGTTGTCAGAAGTAAGTTGGCCGCAGTGTTATCACTCATGGTTATGG
CAGCACTGCATAATTCTCTTACTGTCATGCCATCCGTAAGATGCTTTTCTGTGACTGGTGAGTACTCAAC
CAAGTCATTCTGAGAATAGTGTATGCGGCGACCGAGTTGCTCTTGCCCGGCGTCAATACGGGATAATACC
GCGCCACATAGCAGAACTTTAAAAGTGCTCATCATTGGAAAACGTTCTTCGGGGCGAAAACTCTCAAGGA
TCTTACCGCTGTTGAGATCCAGTTCGATGTAACCCACTCGTGCACCCAACTGATCTTCAGCATCTTTTAC
TTTCACCAGCGTTTCTGGGTGAGCAAAAACAGGAAGGCAAAATGCCGCAAAAAAGGGAATAAGGGCGACA
CGGAAATGTTGAATACTCATACTCTTCCTTTTTCAATATTATTGAAGCATTTATCAGGGTTATTGTCTCA
TGAGCGGATACATATTTGAATGTATTTAGAAAAATAAACAAATAGGGGTTCCGCGCACATTTCCCCGAAA
AGTGCCACCTGACGTCTAAGAAACCATTATTATCATGACATTAACCTATAAAAATAGGCGTATCACGAGG
CCCTTTCGTCTCGCGCGTTTCGGTGATGACGGTGAAAACCTCTGACACATGCAGCTCCCGGAGACGGTCA
CAGCTTGTCTGTAAGCGGATGCCGGGAGCAGACAAGCCCGTCAGGGCGCGTCAGCGGGTGTTGGCGGGTG
TCGGGGCTGGCTTAACTATGCGGCATCAGAGCAGATTGTACTGAGAGTGCACCATATGCGGTGTGAAATA
CCGCACAGATGCGTAAGGAGAAAATACCGCATCAGGCGCCATTCGCCATTCAGGCTGCGCAACTGTTGGG
AAGGGCGATCGGTGCGGGCCTCTTCGCTATTACGCCAGCTGGCGAAAGGGGGATGTGCTGCAAGGCGATT
AAGTTGGGTAACGCCAGGGTTTTCCCAGTCACGACGTTGTAAAACGACGGCCAGTGCCAAGCTGACGCG
